>Addgene plasmid #38974 | JMJD2C | depositor partial sequence | sequence record 49032 | JMJD2C sequence 460 bps
ATGCACCATCATCATCATCATTCTTCTGGTGTAGATCTGGGTACCGAGAACCTGTACTTCCAATCCATGT
GCGAGAAGGTCATTTCCGTGGGTCAAACGGTCATCACGAAGCATCGGAACACCCGGTATTACAGTTGCAG
AGTGATGGCTGTGACATCGCAGACCTTCTATGAGGTCATGTTTGATGATGGCTCCTTTAGCAGAGACACA
TTTCCTGAGGATATCGTGAGCCGAGACTGTCTGAAGCTGGGCCCACCTGCTGAGGGAGAAGTCGTCCAAG
TCAAGTGGCCCGATGGCAAACTCTATGGAGCAAAATATTTTGGATCAAATATTGCCCACATGTACCAGGT
TGAGTTTGAAGATGGATCCCAGATAGCAATGAAGAGAGAGGACATCTACACTTTAGATGAAGAGTTACCC
AAGAGAGTGAAATGACAGTAAAGGTGGATACGGATCCGAA
