>Addgene plasmid #38974 | JMJD2C | addgene partial sequence | sequence record 52779 | pBRrevBam_primer
TGGCGCGGTGATGCCGGCCACGATGCGTCCGGCGTAGAGGATCGAGATCTCGATCCCGCGAAATTAATAC
GACTCACTATATGGGAATTGGGAGCGGATAACAATTCCCCTCTAGAAATAATTTTGTTTAACTTTAATAG
GGAGATATACATATGCACCATCATCATCATCATTCTTCTGGTGTAGATCTGGGTACCGAGAACCTGTACT
TCCAATCCATGTGCGAGAAGGTCATTTCCGTGGGTCAAACGGTCATCACGAAGCATCGGAACACCCGGTA
TTACAGTTGCAGAGTGATGGCTGTGACATCGCAGACCTTCTATGAGGTCATGTTTGATGATGGCTCCTTT
AGCAGAGACACATTTCCTGAGGATATCGTGAGCCGAGACTGTCTGAAGCTGGGCCCACCTGCTGAGGGAG
AAGTCGTCCAAGTCAAGTGGCCCGATGGCAAACTCTATGGAGCAAAATATTTTGGATCAAATATTGCCCA
CATGTACCAGGTTGAGTTTGAAGATGGATCCCAGATAGCAATGAAGAGAGAGGACATCTACACTTTAGAT
GAAGAGTTACCCAAGAGAGTGAAA
