[The description below was written by a language model from this plasmid's Addgene catalogue record.]
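Description:
JMJD2C is a bacterial expression plasmid built on the pNIC28-Bsa4 backbone from the SGC, designed to produce a fragment of the human lysine demethylase KDM4C (also known as JMJD2C, GASC1, JHDM3C or TDRD14C) in E. coli for structural biology. It is recorded as a low-copy plasmid selected with kanamycin. No feature table accompanies the entry, so the origin of replication and the exact regulatory elements are not explicitly listed. The use of T7 and T7-terminator sequencing primers indicates that the insert lies within a T7 promoter/terminator expression cassette, which would require a host strain supplying T7 RNA polymerase for protein production. The cloning strain named in the record serves for propagation.

The insert is about 460 bp, far shorter than the full KDM4C coding sequence, and the record itself warns that it may not be the complete ORF. It therefore encodes a single domain or sub-region of the protein chosen for crystallisation, and the entry links it to a deposited PDB structure. Which residues or domain are covered is not stated. The fragment was introduced by ligation-independent cloning and is fused at its N terminus to a His tag followed by a TEV protease cleavage site. This arrangement allows capture of the recombinant protein by immobilised metal affinity chromatography, followed by proteolytic removal of the tag to leave near-native protein. The construct is typically used for recombinant overexpression and purification of this KDM4C fragment for structure determination, and could also supply protein for related biophysical or biochemical work.
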