Addgene plasmid #38974: JMJD2C
Purpose: Bacterial expression for structure determination; may not be full ORF
Depositing lab: Nicola Burgess-Brown. Depositing organization: University of Oxford.
Backbone
  Vector backbone: pNIC28-Bsa4
  Backbone manufacturer: SGC
  Vector type: Bacterial Expression
Growth in bacteria
  Bacterial resistance: Kanamycin, 50 μg/mL
  Growth temperature: 37°C
  Growth strain: Mach1
  Copy number: Low Copy
Gene/Insert
  Gene/Insert name: JMJD2C (alt names: jumonji domain containing 2C gene amplified in squamous cell carcinoma 1; PDB:2XDP)
  Species: H. sapiens (human)
  Insert size (bp): 460
  GenBank ID: jumonji domain containing 2C gene amplified in squamous cell carcinoma 1
  Entrez Gene: KDM4C (a.k.a. GASC1, JHDM3C, JMJD2C, TDRD14C)
  Tag / fusion protein: His Tev (N terminal on insert)
  Cloning method: Ligation Independent Cloning
  Sequencing primers: 5′ T7; 3′ T7-term
Terms and licenses: Academic/Nonprofit Terms; Industry Terms: Not Available to Industry
How to cite: JMJD2C was a gift from Nicola Burgess-Brown (Addgene plasmid # 38974 ; http://n2t.net/addgene:38974 ; RRID:Addgene_38974)
